Addgene plasmid #199267: pEF_PE2
Purpose: Mammalian expression of SpCas9 prime editor 2 under EF1α promoter
Depositing lab: Ting Zhou. Depositing organization: Memorial Sloan-Kettering Cancer Center. Publication: Transient inhibition of p53 enhances prime editing and cytosine base-editing efficiencies in human pluripotent stem cells. Li M, Zhong A, Wu Y, Sidharta M, Beaury M, Zhao X, Studer L, Zhou T. Nat Commun. 2022 Oct 27;13(1):6354. doi: 10.1038/s41467-022-34045-7. PubMed 36302757.
Backbone
  Vector backbone: pCMV
  Vector type: Mammalian Expression
Growth in bacteria
  Bacterial resistance: Ampicillin, 100 μg/mL
  Growth temperature: 37°C
  Growth strain: DH5alpha
  Copy number: High Copy
Gene/Insert
  Gene/Insert name: PE2-P2A-mp53DD (alt names: SV40_bpNLS-SpCas9(H840A)-SGGSx2-XTEN16-SGGSx2-MMLV_RT(D200N, T306K, W313F, T330P, L603W)-SV40_bpNLS; Trp53 carboxy-terminal dominant-negative fragment)
  Species: M. musculus (mouse), Synthetic; SpCas9 is from Streptococcus pyogenes; MMLV_RT is from the Moloney murine leukemia virus
  Insert size (bp): 6716
  Mutation: Δ40-903
  GenBank ID: NM_011640
Resource information
  A portion of this plasmid was derived from a plasmid made by: PE2 is from Addgene Plasmid #132775
Terms and licenses: Academic/Nonprofit Terms; Industry Terms: Not Available to Industry
How to cite: pEF_PE2 was a gift from Ting Zhou (Addgene plasmid # 199267 ; http://n2t.net/addgene:199267 ; RRID:Addgene_199267)
