[The description below was written by a language model from this plasmid's Addgene catalogue record and pLannotate feature annotations shown in this document.]
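Description:
pEF_PE2 is a mammalian expression plasmid for the SpCas9 prime editor PE2, built on a pCMV-type backbone in which the editor is driven by the strong constitutive human EF-1α promoter. It is propagated in E. coli as a high-copy plasmid through a ColE1/pUC-type origin and selected with ampicillin via the β-lactamase gene. Small remnants of lac regulatory elements, a pBluescript-type cloning site and an SV40 promoter fragment in the backbone appear to be cloning leftovers. No mammalian selection marker is annotated.

The payload is a single fusion protein: the SpCas9 H840A nickase joined through an SGGS/XTEN16 linker to an engineered Moloney murine leukemia virus reverse transcriptase carrying the D200N, T306K, W313F, T330P and L603W substitutions, flanked by bipartite SV40 nuclear localization signals. In the feature table, the Cas9 portion is split into "Cas9(N)" and "Cas9(C)" annotations and the reverse transcriptase is called as a gag-pol fragment, which together form one continuous reading frame. A T7 promoter sits just upstream of the coding region, and a bGH polyadenylation signal follows it across the origin of the circular map. With a separately supplied pegRNA, the nickase cuts one DNA strand and the reverse transcriptase copies the desired edit from the pegRNA template into the genome.

The catalogue insert field names PE2-P2A-mp53DD, a version that also includes a dominant-negative mouse Trp53 carboxy-terminal fragment. However, the plasmid name, the stated purpose and the annotated sequence show no P2A or p53 element, and the space between the reverse transcriptase and the polyA signal leaves little room for one. The sequenced construct therefore appears to encode PE2 alone. It comes from work on prime and base editing in human pluripotent stem cells.
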