Features (pLannotate 1.2.2; 16 found; start..end, strand, type, name):
    112..336     +  polyA_signal   bGH poly(A) signal: bovine growth hormone polyadenylation signal
    340..361     +  promoter       SV40 promoter (fragment): SV40 enhancer and early promoter
    366..382     +  misc_feature   MCS (fragment): pBluescript multiple cloning site
    431..447     -  protein_bind   lac operator: The lac repressor binds to the lac operator to inhibit transcription in E. coli. This inhibition can be relieved by adding lactose or isopropyl-β-D-thiogalactopyranoside (IPTG). lac repressor encoded by lacI
    455..485     -  promoter       lac promoter: promoter for the E. coli lac operon
    500..521     -  protein_bind   CAP binding site: CAP binding activates transcription in the presence of cAMP. E. coli catabolite activator protein
    534..626     -  CDS            lacI (fragment): lac repressor; lacI; The lac repressor binds to the lac operator to inhibit transcription in E. coli. This inhibition can be relieved by adding lactose or isopropyl-β-D-thiogalactopyranoside (IPTG).
    809..1397    -  rep_origin     ori: high-copy-number ColE1/pMB1/pBR322/pUC origin of replication
   1568..2428    -  CDS            AmpR: β-lactamase; bla; confers resistance to ampicillin, carbenicillin, and related antibiotics
   2429..2533    -  promoter       AmpR promoter: bla
   2604..2648    -  misc_feature   bom (fragment): basis of mobility region from pBR322
   2802..3983    +  promoter       EF-1α promoter: strong constitutive promoter for human elongation factor EF-1α
   3994..4012    +  promoter       T7 promoter: promoter for bacteriophage T7 RNA polymerase
   4083..5684    +  CDS            Cas9(N): N-terminal portion of Streptococcus pyogenes Cas9 (Zetsche et al., 2015)
   5685..8179    +  CDS            Cas9(C) (fragment): C-terminal portion of Streptococcus pyogenes Cas9 (Zetsche et al., 2015)
   8283..10314   +  CDS            gag-pol (fragment): Moloney murine leukemia virus Gag-Pol polyprotein; gag-pol; contains a read-through stop codon
>Addgene plasmid #199267 | pEF_PE2 | addgene full sequence | sequence record 390160 | Addgene NGS Result
GGCTCAAAAAGAACCGCCGACGGCAGCGAATTCGAGCCCAAGAAGAAGAGGAAAGTCTAACCGGTCATCA
TCACCATCACCATTGAGTTTAAACCCGCTGATCAGCCTCGACTGTGCCTTCTAGTTGCCAGCCATCTGTT
GTTTGCCCCTCCCCCGTGCCTTCCTTGACCCTGGAAGGTGCCACTCCCACTGTCCTTTCCTAATAAAATG
AGAAAATTGCATCGCATTGTCTGAGTAGGTGTCATTCTATTCTGGGGGGTGGGGTGGGGCAGGACAGCAA
GGGGGAGGATTGGGAAGACAATAGCAGGCATGCTGGGGATGCGGTGGGCTCTATGGCTTCTGAGGCGGAA
AGAACCAGCTGGGGCTCGATACCGTCGACCTCTAGCTAGAGCTTGGCGTAATCATGGTCATAGCTGTTTC
CTGTGTGAAATTGTTATCCGCTCACAATTCCACACAACATACGAGCCGGAAGCATAAAGTGTAAAGCCTA
GGGTGCCTAATGAGTGAGCTAACTCACATTAATTGCGTTGCGCTCACTGCCCGCTTTCCAGTCGGGAAAC
CTGTCGTGCCAGCTGCATTAATGAATCGGCCAACGCGCGGGGAGAGGCGGTTTGCGTATTGGGCGCTCTT
CCGCTTCCTCGCTCACTGACTCGCTGCGCTCGGTCGTTCGGCTGCGGCGAGCGGTATCAGCTCACTCAAA
GGCGGTAATACGGTTATCCACAGAATCAGGGGATAACGCAGGAAAGAACATGTGAGCAAAAGGCCAGCAA
AAGGCCAGGAACCGTAAAAAGGCCGCGTTGCTGGCGTTTTTCCATAGGCTCCGCCCCCCTGACGAGCATC
ACAAAAATCGACGCTCAAGTCAGAGGTGGCGAAACCCGACAGGACTATAAAGATACCAGGCGTTTCCCCC
TGGAAGCTCCCTCGTGCGCTCTCCTGTTCCGACCCTGCCGCTTACCGGATACCTGTCCGCCTTTCTCCCT
TCGGGAAGCGTGGCGCTTTCTCATAGCTCACGCTGTAGGTATCTCAGTTCGGTGTAGGTCGTTCGCTCCA
AGCTGGGCTGTGTGCACGAACCCCCCGTTCAGCCCGACCGCTGCGCCTTATCCGGTAACTATCGTCTTGA
GTCCAACCCGGTAAGACACGACTTATCGCCACTGGCAGCAGCCACTGGTAACAGGATTAGCAGAGCGAGG
TATGTAGGCGGTGCTACAGAGTTCTTGAAGTGGTGGCCTAACTACGGCTACACTAGAAGAACAGTATTTG
GTATCTGCGCTCTGCTGAAGCCAGTTACCTTCGGAAAAAGAGTTGGTAGCTCTTGATCCGGCAAACAAAC
CACCGCTGGTAGCGGTGGTTTTTTTGTTTGCAAGCAGCAGATTACGCGCAGAAAAAAAGGATCTCAAGAA
GATCCTTTGATCTTTTCTACGGGGTCTGACACTCAGTGGAACGAAAACTCACGTTAAGGGATTTTGGTCA
TGAGATTATCAAAAAGGATCTTCACCTAGATCCTTTTAAATTAAAAATGAAGTTTTAAATCAATCTAAAG
TATATATGAGTAAACTTGGTCTGACAGTTACCAATGCTTAATCAGTGAGGCACCTATCTCAGCGATCTGT
CTATTTCGTTCATCCATAGTTGCCTGACTCCCCGTCGTGTAGATAACTACGATACGGGAGGGCTTACCAT
CTGGCCCCAGTGCTGCAATGATACCGCGAGACCCACGCTCACCGGCTCCAGATTTATCAGCAATAAACCA
GCCAGCCGGAAGGGCCGAGCGCAGAAGTGGTCCTGCAACTTTATCCGCCTCCATCCAGTCTATTAATTGT
TGCCGGGAAGCTAGAGTAAGTAGTTCGCCAGTTAATAGTTTGCGCAACGTTGTTGCCATTGCTACAGGCA
TCGTGGTGTCACGCTCGTCGTTTGGTATGGCTTCATTCAGCTCCGGTTCCCAACGATCAAGGCGAGTTAC
ATGATCCCCCATGTTGTGCAAAAAAGCGGTTAGCTCCTTCGGTCCTCCGATCGTTGTCAGAAGTAAGTTG
GCCGCAGTGTTATCACTCATGGTTATGGCAGCACTGCATAATTCTCTTACTGTCATGCCATCCGTAAGAT
GCTTTTCTGTGACTGGTGAGTACTCAACCAAGTCATTCTGAGAATAGTGTATGCGGCGACCGAGTTGCTC
TTGCCCGGCGTCAATACGGGATAATACCGCGCCACATAGCAGAACTTTAAAAGTGCTCATCATTGGAAAA
CGTTCTTCGGGGCGAAAACTCTCAAGGATCTTACCGCTGTTGAGATCCAGTTCGATGTAACCCACTCGTG
CACCCAACTGATCTTCAGCATCTTTTACTTTCACCAGCGTTTCTGGGTGAGCAAAAACAGGAAGGCAAAA
TGCCGCAAAAAAGGGAATAAGGGCGACACGGAAATGTTGAATACTCATACTCTTCCTTTTTCAATATTAT
TGAAGCATTTATCAGGGTTATTGTCTCATGAGCGGATACATATTTGAATGTATTTAGAAAAATAAACAAA
TAGGGGTTCCGCGCACATTTCCCCGAAAAGTGCCACCTGACGTCGACGGATCGGGAGATCGATCTCCCGA
TCCCCTAGGGTCTACTCTCAGTACAATCTGCTCTGATGCCGCATAGTTAAGCCAGTATCTGCTCCCTGCT
TGTGTGTTGGAGGTCGCTGAGTAGTGCGCGAGCAAAATTTAAGCTACAACAAGGCAAGGCTTGACCGACA
ATTGCATGAAGAATCTGCTTAGGGTTAGGCGTTTTGCGCTGCTTCGCGATGTACGGGCCAGATATACGCG
TGCTCCGGTGCCCGTCAGTGGGCAGAGCGCACATCGCCCACAGTCCCCGAGAAGTTGGGGGGAGGGGTCG
GCAATTGAACCGGTGCCTAGAGAAGGTGGCGCGGGGTAAACTGGGAAAGTGATGTCGTGTACTGGCTCCG
CCTTTTTCCCGAGGGTGGGGGAGAACCGTATATAAGTGCAGTAGTCGCCGTGAACGTTCTTTTTCGCAAC
GGGTTTGCCGCCAGAACACAGGTAAGTGCCGTGTGTGGTTCCCGCGGGCCTGGCCTCTTTACGGGTTATG
GCCCTTGCGTGCCTTGAATTACTTCCACGCCCCTGGCTGCAGTACGTGATTCTTGATCCCGAGCTTCGGG
TTGGAAGTGGGTGGGAGAGTTCGAGGCCTTGCGCTTAAGGAGCCCCTTCGCCTCGTGCTTGAGTTGAGGC
CTGGCCTGGGCGCTGGGGCCGCCGCGTGCGAATCTGGTGGCACCTTCGCGCCTGTCTCGCTGCTTTCGAT
AAGTCTCTAGCCATTTAAAATTTTTGATGACCTGCTGCGACGCTTTTTTTCTGGCAAGATAGTCTTGTAA
ATGCGGGCCAAGATCTGCACACTGGTATTTCGGTTTTTGGGGCCGCGGGCGGCGACGGGGCCCGTGCGTC
CCAGCGCACATGTTCGGCGAGGCGGGGCCTGCGAGCGCGGCCACCGAGAATCGGACGGGGGTAGTCTCAA
GCTGGCCGGCCTGCTCTGGTGCCTGGCCTCGCGCCGCCGTGTATCGCCCCGCCCTGGGCGGCAAGGCTGG
CCCGGTCGGCACCAGTTGCGTGAGCGGAAAGATGGCCGCTTCCCGGCCCTGCTGCAGGGAGCTCAAAATG
GAGGACGCGGCGCTCGGGAGAGCGGGCGGGTGAGTCACCCACACAAAGGAAAAGGGCCTTTCCGTCCTCA
GCCGTCGCTTCATGTGACTCCACGGAGTACCGGGCGCCGTCCAGGCACCTCGATTAGTTCTCGAGCTTTT
GGAGTACGTCGTCTTTAGGTTGGGGGGAGGGGTTTTATGCGATGGAGTTTCCCCACACTGAGTGGGTGGA
GACTGAAGTTAGGCCAGCTTGGCACTTGATGTAATTCTCCTTGGAATTTGCCCTTTTTGAGTTTGGATCT
TGGTTCATTCTCAAGCCTCAGACAGTGGTTCAAAGTTTTTTTCTTCCATTTCAGGTGTCGTGACCGCGGC
CGCTAATACGACTCACTATAGGGAGAGCCGCCACCATGAAACGGACAGCCGACGGAAGCGAGTTCGAGTC
ACCAAAGAAGAAGCGGAAAGTCGACAAGAAGTACAGCATCGGCCTGGACATCGGCACCAACTCTGTGGGC
TGGGCCGTGATCACCGACGAGTACAAGGTGCCCAGCAAGAAATTCAAGGTGCTGGGCAACACCGACCGGC
ACAGCATCAAGAAGAACCTGATCGGAGCCCTGCTGTTCGACAGCGGCGAAACAGCCGAGGCCACCCGGCT
GAAGAGAACCGCCAGAAGAAGATACACCAGACGGAAGAACCGGATCTGCTATCTGCAAGAGATCTTCAGC
AACGAGATGGCCAAGGTGGACGACAGCTTCTTCCACAGACTGGAAGAGTCCTTCCTGGTGGAAGAGGATA
AGAAGCACGAGCGGCACCCCATCTTCGGCAACATCGTGGACGAGGTGGCCTACCACGAGAAGTACCCCAC
CATCTACCACCTGAGAAAGAAACTGGTGGACAGCACCGACAAGGCCGACCTGCGGCTGATCTATCTGGCC
CTGGCCCACATGATCAAGTTCCGGGGCCACTTCCTGATCGAGGGCGACCTGAACCCCGACAACAGCGACG
TGGACAAGCTGTTCATCCAGCTGGTGCAGACCTACAACCAGCTGTTCGAGGAAAACCCCATCAACGCCAG
CGGCGTGGACGCCAAGGCCATCCTGTCTGCCAGACTGAGCAAGAGCAGACGGCTGGAAAATCTGATCGCC
CAGCTGCCCGGCGAGAAGAAGAATGGCCTGTTCGGAAACCTGATTGCCCTGAGCCTGGGCCTGACCCCCA
ACTTCAAGAGCAACTTCGACCTGGCCGAGGATGCCAAACTGCAGCTGAGCAAGGACACCTACGACGACGA
CCTGGACAACCTGCTGGCCCAGATCGGCGACCAGTACGCCGACCTGTTTCTGGCCGCCAAGAACCTGTCC
GACGCCATCCTGCTGAGCGACATCCTGAGAGTGAACACCGAGATCACCAAGGCCCCCCTGAGCGCCTCTA
TGATCAAGAGATACGACGAGCACCACCAGGACCTGACCCTGCTGAAAGCTCTCGTGCGGCAGCAGCTGCC
TGAGAAGTACAAAGAGATTTTCTTCGACCAGAGCAAGAACGGCTACGCCGGCTACATTGACGGCGGAGCC
AGCCAGGAAGAGTTCTACAAGTTCATCAAGCCCATCCTGGAAAAGATGGACGGCACCGAGGAACTGCTCG
TGAAGCTGAACAGAGAGGACCTGCTGCGGAAGCAGCGGACCTTCGACAACGGCAGCATCCCCCACCAGAT
CCACCTGGGAGAGCTGCACGCCATTCTGCGGCGGCAGGAAGATTTTTACCCATTCCTGAAGGACAACCGG
GAAAAGATCGAGAAGATCCTGACCTTCCGCATCCCCTACTACGTGGGCCCTCTGGCCAGGGGAAACAGCA
GATTCGCCTGGATGACCAGAAAGAGCGAGGAAACCATCACCCCCTGGAACTTCGAGGAAGTGGTGGACAA
GGGCGCTTCCGCCCAGAGCTTCATCGAGCGGATGACCAACTTCGATAAGAACCTGCCCAACGAGAAGGTG
CTGCCCAAGCACAGCCTGCTGTACGAGTACTTCACCGTGTATAACGAGCTGACCAAAGTGAAATACGTGA
CCGAGGGAATGAGAAAGCCCGCCTTCCTGAGCGGCGAGCAGAAAAAGGCCATCGTGGACCTGCTGTTCAA
GACCAACCGGAAAGTGACCGTGAAGCAGCTGAAAGAGGACTACTTCAAGAAAATCGAGTGCTTCGACTCC
GTGGAAATCTCCGGCGTGGAAGATCGGTTCAACGCCTCCCTGGGCACATACCACGATCTGCTGAAAATTA
TCAAGGACAAGGACTTCCTGGACAATGAGGAAAACGAGGACATTCTGGAAGATATCGTGCTGACCCTGAC
ACTGTTTGAGGACAGAGAGATGATCGAGGAACGGCTGAAAACCTATGCCCACCTGTTCGACGACAAAGTG
ATGAAGCAGCTGAAGCGGCGGAGATACACCGGCTGGGGCAGGCTGAGCCGGAAGCTGATCAACGGCATCC
GGGACAAGCAGTCCGGCAAGACAATCCTGGATTTCCTGAAGTCCGACGGCTTCGCCAACAGAAACTTCAT
GCAGCTGATCCACGACGACAGCCTGACCTTTAAAGAGGACATCCAGAAAGCCCAGGTGTCCGGCCAGGGC
GATAGCCTGCACGAGCACATTGCCAATCTGGCCGGCAGCCCCGCCATTAAGAAGGGCATCCTGCAGACAG
TGAAGGTGGTGGACGAGCTCGTGAAAGTGATGGGCCGGCACAAGCCCGAGAACATCGTGATCGAAATGGC
CAGAGAGAACCAGACCACCCAGAAGGGACAGAAGAACAGCCGCGAGAGAATGAAGCGGATCGAAGAGGGC
ATCAAAGAGCTGGGCAGCCAGATCCTGAAAGAACACCCCGTGGAAAACACCCAGCTGCAGAACGAGAAGC
TGTACCTGTACTACCTGCAGAATGGGCGGGATATGTACGTGGACCAGGAACTGGACATCAACCGGCTGTC
CGACTACGATGTGGACGCTATCGTGCCTCAGAGCTTTCTGAAGGACGACTCCATCGACAACAAGGTGCTG
ACCAGAAGCGACAAGAACCGGGGCAAGAGCGACAACGTGCCCTCCGAAGAGGTCGTGAAGAAGATGAAGA
ACTACTGGCGGCAGCTGCTGAACGCCAAGCTGATTACCCAGAGAAAGTTCGACAATCTGACCAAGGCCGA
GAGAGGCGGCCTGAGCGAACTGGATAAGGCCGGCTTCATCAAGAGACAGCTGGTGGAAACCCGGCAGATC
ACAAAGCACGTGGCACAGATCCTGGACTCCCGGATGAACACTAAGTACGACGAGAATGACAAGCTGATCC
GGGAAGTGAAAGTGATCACCCTGAAGTCCAAGCTGGTGTCCGATTTCCGGAAGGATTTCCAGTTTTACAA
AGTGCGCGAGATCAACAACTACCACCACGCCCACGACGCCTACCTGAACGCCGTCGTGGGAACCGCCCTG
ATCAAAAAGTACCCTAAGCTGGAAAGCGAGTTCGTGTACGGCGACTACAAGGTGTACGACGTGCGGAAGA
TGATCGCCAAGAGCGAGCAGGAAATCGGCAAGGCTACCGCCAAGTACTTCTTCTACAGCAACATCATGAA
CTTTTTCAAGACCGAGATTACCCTGGCCAACGGCGAGATCCGGAAGCGGCCTCTGATCGAGACAAACGGC
GAAACCGGGGAGATCGTGTGGGATAAGGGCCGGGATTTTGCCACCGTGCGGAAAGTGCTGAGCATGCCCC
AAGTGAATATCGTGAAAAAGACCGAGGTGCAGACAGGCGGCTTCAGCAAAGAGTCTATCCTGCCCAAGAG
GAACAGCGATAAGCTGATCGCCAGAAAGAAGGACTGGGACCCTAAGAAGTACGGCGGCTTCGACAGCCCC
ACCGTGGCCTATTCTGTGCTGGTGGTGGCCAAAGTGGAAAAGGGCAAGTCCAAGAAACTGAAGAGTGTGA
AAGAGCTGCTGGGGATCACCATCATGGAAAGAAGCAGCTTCGAGAAGAATCCCATCGACTTTCTGGAAGC
CAAGGGCTACAAAGAAGTGAAAAAGGACCTGATCATCAAGCTGCCTAAGTACTCCCTGTTCGAGCTGGAA
AACGGCCGGAAGAGAATGCTGGCCTCTGCCGGCGAACTGCAGAAGGGAAACGAACTGGCCCTGCCCTCCA
AATATGTGAACTTCCTGTACCTGGCCAGCCACTATGAGAAGCTGAAGGGCTCCCCCGAGGATAATGAGCA
GAAACAGCTGTTTGTGGAACAGCACAAGCACTACCTGGACGAGATCATCGAGCAGATCAGCGAGTTCTCC
AAGAGAGTGATCCTGGCCGACGCTAATCTGGACAAAGTGCTGTCCGCCTACAACAAGCACCGGGATAAGC
CCATCAGAGAGCAGGCCGAGAATATCATCCACCTGTTTACCCTGACCAATCTGGGAGCCCCTGCCGCCTT
CAAGTACTTTGACACCACCATCGACCGGAAGAGGTACACCAGCACCAAAGAGGTGCTGGACGCCACCCTG
ATCCACCAGAGCATCACCGGCCTGTACGAGACACGGATCGACCTGTCTCAGCTGGGAGGTGACTCTGGAG
GATCTAGCGGAGGATCCTCTGGCAGCGAGACACCAGGAACAAGCGAGTCAGCAACACCAGAGAGCAGTGG
CGGCAGCAGCGGCGGCAGCAGCACCCTAAATATAGAAGATGAGTATCGGCTACATGAGACCTCAAAAGAG
CCAGATGTTTCTCTAGGGTCCACATGGCTGTCTGATTTTCCTCAGGCCTGGGCGGAAACCGGGGGCATGG
GACTGGCAGTTCGCCAAGCTCCTCTGATCATACCTCTGAAAGCAACCTCTACCCCCGTGTCCATAAAACA
ATACCCCATGTCACAAGAAGCCAGACTGGGGATCAAGCCCCACATACAGAGACTGTTGGACCAGGGAATA
CTGGTACCCTGCCAGTCCCCCTGGAACACGCCCCTGCTACCCGTTAAGAAACCAGGGACTAATGATTATA
GGCCTGTCCAGGATCTGAGAGAAGTCAACAAGCGGGTGGAAGACATCCACCCCACCGTGCCCAACCCTTA
CAACCTCTTGAGCGGGCTCCCACCGTCCCACCAGTGGTACACTGTGCTTGATTTAAAGGATGCCTTTTTC
TGCCTGAGACTCCACCCCACCAGTCAGCCTCTCTTCGCCTTTGAGTGGAGAGATCCAGAGATGGGAATCT
CAGGACAATTGACCTGGACCAGACTCCCACAGGGTTTCAAAAACAGTCCCACCCTGTTTAATGAGGCACT
GCACAGAGACCTAGCAGACTTCCGGATCCAGCACCCAGACTTGATCCTGCTACAGTACGTGGATGACTTA
CTGCTGGCCGCCACTTCTGAGCTAGACTGCCAACAAGGTACTCGGGCCCTGTTACAAACCCTAGGGAACC
TCGGGTATCGGGCCTCGGCCAAGAAAGCCCAAATTTGCCAGAAACAGGTCAAGTATCTGGGGTATCTTCT
AAAAGAGGGTCAGAGATGGCTGACTGAGGCCAGAAAAGAGACTGTGATGGGGCAGCCTACTCCGAAGACC
CCTCGACAACTAAGGGAGTTCCTAGGGAAGGCAGGCTTCTGTCGCCTCTTCATCCCTGGGTTTGCAGAAA
TGGCAGCCCCCCTGTACCCTCTCACCAAACCGGGGACTCTGTTTAATTGGGGCCCAGACCAACAAAAGGC
CTATCAAGAAATCAAGCAAGCTCTTCTAACTGCCCCAGCCCTGGGGTTGCCAGATTTGACTAAGCCCTTT
GAACTCTTTGTCGACGAGAAGCAGGGCTACGCCAAAGGTGTCCTAACGCAAAAACTGGGACCTTGGCGTC
GGCCGGTGGCCTACCTGTCCAAAAAGCTAGACCCAGTAGCAGCTGGGTGGCCCCCTTGCCTACGGATGGT
AGCAGCCATTGCCGTACTGACAAAGGATGCAGGCAAGCTAACCATGGGACAGCCACTAGTCATTCTGGCC
CCCCATGCAGTAGAGGCACTAGTCAAACAACCCCCCGACCGCTGGCTTTCCAACGCCCGGATGACTCACT
ATCAGGCCTTGCTTTTGGACACGGACCGGGTCCAGTTCGGACCGGTGGTAGCCCTGAACCCGGCTACGCT
GCTCCCACTGCCTGAGGAAGGGCTGCAACACAACTGCCTTGATATCCTGGCCGAAGCCCACGGAACCCGA
CCCGACCTAACGGACCAGCCGCTCCCAGACGCCGACCACACCTGGTACACGGATGGAAGCAGTCTCTTAC
AAGAGGGACAGCGTAAGGCGGGAGCTGCGGTGACCACCGAGACCGAGGTAATCTGGGCTAAAGCCCTGCC
AGCCGGGACATCCGCTCAGCGGGCTGAACTGATAGCACTCACCCAGGCCCTAAAGATGGCAGAAGGTAAG
AAGCTAAATGTTTATACTGATAGCCGTTATGCTTTTGCTACTGCCCATATCCATGGAGAAATATACAGAA
GGCGTGGGTGGCTCACATCAGAAGGCAAAGAGATCAAAAATAAAGACGAGATCTTGGCCCTACTAAAAGC
CCTCTTTCTGCCCAAAAGACTTAGCATAATCCATTGTCCAGGACATCAAAAGGGACACAGCGCCGAGGCT
AGAGGCAACCGGATGGCTGACCAAGCGGCCCGAAAGGCAGCCATCACAGAGACTCCAGACACCTCTACCC
TCCTCATAGAAAATTCATCACCCTCTGGC
